>Addgene plasmid #175829 | pFX-β-tubulin-mCherry | addgene full sequence | sequence record 354730 | Addgene NGS Result
TAGTTATTAATAGTAATCAATTACGGGGTCATTAGTTCATAGCCCATATATGGAGTTCCGCGTTACATAA
CTTACGGTAAATGGCCCGCCTGGCTGACCGCCCAACGACCCCCGCCCATTGACGTCAATAATGACGTATG
TTCCCATAGTAACGCCAATAGGGACTTTCCATTGACGTCAATGGGTGGAGTATTTACGGTAAACTGCCCA
CTTGGCAGTACATCAAGTGTATCATATGCCAAGTACGCCCCCTATTGACGTCAATGACGGTAAATGGCCC
GCCTGGCATTATGCCCAGTACATGACCTTATGGGACTTTCCTACTTGGCAGTACATCTACGTATTAGTCA
TCGCTATTACCATGGTGATGCGGTTTTGGCAGTACATCAATGGGCGTGGATAGCGGTTTGACTCACGGGG
ATTTCCAAGTCTCCACCCCATTGACGTCAATGGGAGTTTGTTTTGGCACCAAAATCAACGGGACTTTCCA
AAATGTCGTAACAACTCCGCCCCATTGACGCAAATGGGCGGTAGGCGTGTACGGTGGGAGGTCTATATAA
GCAGAGCTGGTTTAGTGAACCGTCAGATCCGCTAGCGCTACCGGTTCTAGAGCCATGCTCGAGACCACCA
TGAGGGAAATCGTGCACTTGCAGGCCGGGCAGTGCGGCAACCAAATCGGCGCCAAGTTTTGGGAGGTGAT
CAGCGATGAGCACGGCATCGACCCCACGGGCACCTACCACGGGGACAGCGACCTGCAGCTGGAACGCATC
AACGTGTACTACAATGAGGCCACCGGCGGCAAGTACGTGCCCCGCGCCGTGCTCGTGGATCTGGAGCCCG
GCACCATGGACTCCGTGCGCTCGGGGCCCTTCGGGCAGATCTTCCGGCCGGACAACTTCGTTTTCGGTCA
GAGTGGTGCTGGGAACAACTGGGCCAAGGGGCACTACACAGAAGGCGCGGAGCTGGTGGACTCGGTGCTG
GATGTTGTGAGAAAGGAGGCTGAGAGCTGTGACTGCCTGCAGGGTTTCCAGCTGACCCACTCCCTGGGTG
GGGGGACTGGGTCTGGGATGGGTACCCTCCTCATCAGCAAGATCCGGGAGGAGTACCCAGACAGGATCAT
GAACACGTTTAGTGTGGTGCCTTCGCCCAAAGTGTCAGACACAGTGGTGGAGCCCTACAACGCCACCCTC
TCAGTCCACCAGCTCGTAGAAAACACAGACGAGACCTACTGCATTGATAACGAAGCTCTCTACGACATTT
GCTTCAGAACCCTAAAGCTGACCACGCCCACCTATGGTGACCTGAACCACCTGGTGTCTGCTACCATGAG
TGGGGTCACCACCTGCCTGCGCTTCCCAGGCCAGCTCAATGCTGACCTGCGGAAGCTGGCTGTGAACATG
GTCCCGTTTCCCCGGCTGCACTTCTTCATGCCCGGCTTTGCCCCACTGACCAGCCGGGGCAGCCAGCAGT
ACCGGGCGCTGACCGTGCCCGAGCTCACCCAGCAGATGTTTGATGCCAAGAACATGATGGCTGCCTGCGA
CCCCCGCCATGGCCGCTACCTGACGGTTGCCGCCGTGTTCAGGGGCCGCATGTCCATGAAGGAGGTGGAT
GAGCAAATGCTTAATGTCCAAAACAAAAACAGCAGCTATTTTGTTGAGTGGATCCCCAACAATGTGAAAA
CGGCTGTCTGTGACATCCCACCTCGGGGGCTAAAAATGTCCGCCACCTTCATTGGCAACAGCACGGCCAT
CCAGGAGCTGTTCAAGCGCATCTCCGAGCAGTTCACGGCCATGTTCCGGCGCAAGGCCTTCCTGCACTGG
TACACGGGCGAGGGCATGGACGAGATGGAGTTCACCGAGGCCGAGAGCAACATGAATGACCTGGTGTCCG
AGTACCAGCAGTACCAGGATGCCACAGCCGAGGAGGAGGGCGAGTTCGAGGAGGAGGCTGAGGAGGAGGT
GGCCTGCGGCCGCGGAGGATCCGGAGGAGAATTCACCATGGTGAGCAAGGGCGAGGAGGATAACATGGCC
ATCATCAAGGAGTTCATGCGCTTCAAGGTGCACATGGAGGGCTCCGTGAACGGCCACGAGTTCGAGATCG
AGGGCGAGGGCGAGGGCCGCCCCTACGAGGGCACCCAGACCGCCAAGCTGAAGGTGACCAAGGGTGGCCC
CCTGCCCTTCGCCTGGGACATCCTGTCCCCTCAGTTCATGTACGGCTCCAAGGCCTACGTGAAGCACCCC
GCCGACATCCCCGACTACTTGAAGCTGTCCTTCCCCGAGGGCTTCAAGTGGGAGCGCGTGATGAACTTCG
AGGACGGCGGCGTGGTGACCGTGACCCAGGACTCCTCCCTGCAGGACGGCGAGTTCATCTACAAGGTGAA
GCTGCGCGGCACCAACTTCCCCTCCGACGGCCCCGTAATGCAGAAGAAGACCATGGGCTGGGAGGCCTCC
TCCGAGCGGATGTACCCCGAGGACGGCGCCCTGAAGGGCGAGATCAAGCAGAGGCTGAAGCTGAAGGACG
GCGGCCACTACGACGCTGAGGTCAAGACCACCTACAAGGCCAAGAAGCCCGTGCAGCTGCCCGGCGCCTA
CAACGTCAACATCAAGTTGGACATCACCTCCCACAACGAGGACTACACCATCGTGGAACAGTACGAACGC
GCCGAGGGCCGCCACTCCACCGGCGGCATGGACGAGCTGTACAAGGGAGGCTCCGGAGGAAGATCTCTGA
CTGACTGAGATGCGCGGATGTCGAACGGCAGTTCGGCCGAATAGGCCGACAGCCGGCCGTCGGCCGACGA
CACGGCCAGGGCCGGCGGGGATCCACCGGATCTAGATAACTGATCATAATCAGCCATACCACATTTGTAG
AGGTTTTACTTGCTTTAAAAAACCTCCCACACCTCCCCCTGAACCTGAAACATAAAATGAATGCAATTGT
TGTTGTTAACTTGTTTATTGCAGCTTATAATGGTTACAAATAAAGCAATAGCATCACAAATTTCACAAAT
AAAGCATTTTTTTCACTGCATTCTAGTTGTGGTTTGTCCAAACTCATCAATGTATCTTAAGGCGTAAATT
GTAAGCGTTAATATTTTGTTAAAATTCGCGTTAAATTTTTGTTAAATCAGCTCATTTTTTAACCAATAGG
CCGAAATCGGCAAAATCCCTTATAAATCAAAAGAATAGACCGAGATAGGGT
[37 nt withheld, positions 3202-3238]
AAAGAACGTGGACTCCAACGTCAAAGG
[49 nt withheld, positions 3266-3314]
T
[91 nt withheld, positions 3316-3406]
G
[124 nt withheld, positions 3408-3531]
CAGGTGGCACTTTTCGGGGAAATGTGCGCGGAACCCCTATTTGTTTATTTTTCTAAATACATTCAAATAT
GTATCCGCTCATGAGACAATAACCCTGATAAATGCTTCAATAATATTGAAAAAGGAAGAGTCCTGAGGCG
GAAAGAACCAGCTGTGGAATGTGTGTCAGTTAGGGTGTGGAAAGTCCCCAGGCTCCCCAGCAGGCAGAAG
TATGCAAAGCATGCATCTCAATTAGTCAGCAACCAGGTGTGGAAAGTCCCCAGGCTCCCCAGCAGGCAGA
AGTATGCAAAGCATGCATCTCAATTAGTCAGCAACCATAGTCCCGCCCCTAACTCCGCCCATCCCGCCCC
TAACTCCGCCCAGTTCCGCCCATTCTCCGCCCCATGGCTGACTAATTTTTTTTATTTATGCAGAGGCCGA
GGCCGCCTCGGCCTCTGAGCTATTCCAGAAGTAGTGAGGAGGCTTTTTTGGAGGCCTAGGCTTTTGCAAA
GATCGATCAAGAGACAGGATGAGGATCGTTTCGCATGATTGAACAAGATGGATTGCACGCAGGTTCTCCG
GCCGCTTGGGTGGAGAGGCTATTCGGCTATGACTGGGCACAACAGACAATCGGCTGCTCTGATGCCGCCG
TGTTCCGGCTGTCAGCGCAGGGGCGCCCGGTTCTTTTTGTCAAGACCGACCTGTCCGGTGCCCTGAATGA
ACTGCAAGACGAGGCAGCGCGGCTATCGTGGCTGGCCACGACGGGCGTTCCTTGCGCAGCTGTGCTCGAC
GTTGTCACTGAAGCGGGAAGGGACTGGCTGCTATTGGGCGAAGTGCCGGGGCAGGATCTCCTGTCATCTC
ACCTTGCTCCTGCCGAGAAAGTATCCATCATGGCTGATGCAATGCGGCGGCTGCATACGCTTGATCCGGC
TACCTGCCCATTCGACCACCAAGCGAAACATCGCATCGAGCGAGCACGTACTCGGATGGAAGCCGGTCTT
GTCGATCAGGATGATCTGGACGAAGAGCATCAGGGGCTCGCGCCAGCCGAACTGTTCGCCAGGCTCAAGG
CGAGCATGCCCGACGGCGAGGATCTCGTCGTGACCCATGGCGATGCCTGCTTGCCGAATATCATGGTGGA
AAATGGCCGCTTTTCTGGATTCATCGACTGTGGCCGGCTGGGTGTGGCGGACCGCTATCAGGACATAGCG
TTGGCTACCCGTGATATTGCTGAAGAGCTTGGCGGCGAATGGGCTGACCGCTTCCTCGTGCTTTACGGTA
TCGCCGCTCCCGATTCGCAGCGCATCGCCTTCTATCGCCTTCTTGACGAGTTCTTCTGAGCGGGACTCTG
GGGTTCGAAATGACCGACCAAGCGACGCCCAACCTGCCATCACGAGATTTCGATTCCACCGCCGCCTTCT
ATGAAAGGTTGGGCTTCGGAATCGTTTTCCGGGACGCCGGCTGGATGATCCTCCAGCGCGGGGATCTCAT
GCTGGAGTTCTTCGCCCACCCTAGGGGGAGGCTAACTGAAACACGGAAGGAGACAATACCGGAAGGAACC
CGCGCTATGACGGCAATAAAAAGACAGAATAAAACGCACGGTGTTGGGTCGTTTGTTCATAAACGCGGGG
TTCGGTCCCAGGGCTGGCACTCTGTCGATACCCCACCGAGACCCCATTGGGGCCAATACGCCCGCGTTTC
TTCCTTTTCCCCACCCCACCCCCCAAGTTCGGGTGAAGGCCCAGGGCTCGCAGCCAACGTCGGGGCGGCA
GGCCCTGCCATAGCCTCAGGTTACTCATATATACTTTAGATTGATTTAAAACTTCATTTTTAATTTAAAA
GGATCTAGGTGAAGATCCTTTTTGATAATCTCATGACCAAAATCCCTTAACGTGAGTTTTCGTTCCACTG
AGCGTCAGACCCCGTAGAAAAGATCAAAGGATCTTCTTGAGATCCTTTTTTTCTGCGCGTAATCTGCTGC
TTGCAAACAAAAAAACCACCGCTACCAGCGGTGGTTTGTTTGCCGGATCAAGAGCTACCAACTCTTTTTC
CGAAGGTAACTGGCTTCAGCAGAGCGCAGATACCAAATACTGTTCTTCTAGTGTAGCCGTAGTTAGGCCA
CCACTTCAAGAACTCTGTAGCACCGCCTACATACCTCGCTCTGCTAATCCTGTTACCAGTGGCTGCTGCC
AGTGGCGATAAGTCGTGTCTTACCGGGTTGGACTCAAGACGATAGTTACCGGATAAGGCGCAGCGGTCGG
GCTGAACGGGGGGTTCGTGCACACAGCCCAGCTTGGAGCGAACGACCTACACCGAACTGAGATACCTACA
GCGTGAGCTATGAGAAAGCGCCACGCTTCCCGAAGGGAGAAAGGCGGACAGGTATCCGGTAAGCGGCAGG
GTCGGAACAGGAGAGCGCACGAGGGAGCTTCCAGGGGGAAACGCCTGGTATCTTTATAGTCCTGTCGGGT
TTCGCCACCTCTGACTTGAGCGTCGATTTTTGTGATGCTCGTCAGGGGGGCGGAGCCTATGGAAAAACGC
CAGCAACGCGGCCTTTTTACGGTTCCTGGCCTTTTGCTGGCCTTTTGCTCACATGTTCTTTCCTGCGTTA
TCCCCTGATTCTGTGGATAACCGTATTACCGCCATGCAT
Features (pLannotate 1.2.2; 14 found; start..end, strand, type, name):
     61..364     +  enhancer       CMV enhancer: human cytomegalovirus immediate early enhancer
    365..568     +  promoter       CMV promoter: human cytomegalovirus (CMV) immediate early promoter
    630..1964    +  CDS            TUBB4B: TBB4B_HUMAN - Also known as TUBB2C. Experimental evidence at protein level: Swiss-Prot protein existence level 1. Tubulin is the major constituent of microtubules. It binds two moles of GTP, one at an exchangeable site on the beta chain and one at a non-exchangeable site on the alpha chain. From Homo sapiens (Human).
   1998..2705    +  CDS            mCherry: mCherry is a basic (constitutively fluorescent) red fluorescent protein published in 2004, derived from Discosoma sp.. It is reported to be a very rapidly-maturing monomer with low acid sensitivity.
   2841..2925    +  CDS            large T antigen (fragment): large T antigen from SV40 (simian virus 40)
   2948..3069    +  polyA_signal   SV40 poly(A) signal: SV40 polyadenylation signal
   3103..3531    -  rep_origin     f1 ori (sequence partly withheld): f1 bacteriophage origin of replication; arrow indicates direction of (+) strand synthesis
   3558..3662    +  promoter       AmpR promoter: bla
   3664..4021    +  promoter       SV40 promoter: SV40 enhancer and early promoter
   4056..4850    +  CDS            NeoR/KanR: aminoglycoside phosphotransferase from Tn5; aph(3')-II (or nptII); confers resistance to neomycin, kanamycin, and G418 (Geneticin®)
   4871..5023    +  CDS            ble (fragment): BLE_KLEPN - Experimental evidence at protein level: Swiss-Prot protein existence level 1. Binding protein with a strong affinity to the bleomycin family of antibiotics. Binds to CL990; an antimitotic-antibiotic compound. From Klebsiella pneumoniae.
   5082..5129    +  polyA_signal   HSV TK poly(A) signal: herpes simplex virus thymidine kinase polyadenylation signal (Cole and Stacy, 1985)
   5220..5236    -  polyA_signal   bGH poly(A) signal (fragment): bovine growth hormone polyadenylation signal
   5458..6046    +  rep_origin     ori: high-copy-number ColE1/pMB1/pBR322/pUC origin of replication
