[The description below was written by a language model from this plasmid's Addgene catalogue record and pLannotate feature annotations shown in this document.]
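Description:
pFX-β-tubulin-mCherry is a mammalian expression plasmid of about 6.2 kb, built on the pFX backbone, that produces the red fluorescent protein mCherry fused to a microtubule-targeting partner. It is maintained in E. coli at high copy through a ColE1/pUC-type origin and also carries an f1 phage origin. A single Tn5 aminoglycoside phosphotransferase gene (NeoR/KanR) provides selection in both hosts. A bacterial bla-type promoter placed directly upstream of the SV40 enhancer/early promoter drives this gene, so it confers kanamycin resistance in bacteria and G418 resistance in transfected mammalian cells. The HSV thymidine kinase polyadenylation signal terminates the marker transcript. The short ble, bGH poly(A) and SV40 large T antigen fragments in the annotation appear to be vestigial sequence matches rather than functional elements.

The expression cassette uses the human cytomegalovirus immediate early enhancer and promoter to drive a fusion open reading frame, followed by the SV40 polyadenylation signal. The human β-tubulin isoform TUBB4B (class IVb, also called TUBB2C) sits at the N-terminus, followed after a short linker region by mCherry, a rapidly maturing monomeric red fluorescent protein derived from Discosoma. Because β-tubulin is a core constituent of microtubules, the fusion is expected to direct the red signal to the microtubule network in living cells. The insert was introduced by restriction cloning with an XhoI site retained at the 5′ end, while the 3′ site is not recorded. The stated purpose is to express microtubule-targeted mCherry in mammalian cells. The associated publication examined how the folding kinetics of fluorescent proteins affect the subcellular localisation of fusion proteins, which suggests a role as an organelle- or structure-targeted marker in such comparisons.
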