Addgene plasmid #175829: pFX-β-tubulin-mCherry
Purpose: Express mCherry with microtubule-targeting sequence in mammalian cells
Depositing lab: Yusuke Ohba. Publication: Folding Latency of Fluorescent Proteins Affects the Mitochondrial Localization of Fusion Proteins. Kashiwagi S, Fujioka Y, Satoh AO, Yoshida A, Fujioka M, Nepal P, Tsuzuki A, Aoki O, Paudel S, Sasajima H, Ohba Y. Cell Struct Funct. 2019 Dec 26;44(2):183-194. doi: 10.1247/csf.19028. Epub 2019 Nov 15. PubMed 31735740.
Backbone
  Vector backbone: pFX
  Backbone size w/o insert (bp): 4000
  Total vector size (bp): 6000
  Vector type: Mammalian Expression
  Selectable markers: Neomycin (select with G418)
Growth in bacteria
  Bacterial resistance: Kanamycin, 50 μg/mL
  Growth temperature: 37°C
  Growth strain: DH5alpha
  Copy number: High Copy
Gene/Insert
  Gene/Insert name: mCherry with microtuble-targeting sequence
  Insert size (bp): 2000
  Promoter: CMV
  Tag / fusion protein: human tubulin beta 4B class IVb;TUBB4B (N terminal on insert)
  Cloning method: Restriction Enzyme; 5′ cloning site XhoI (not destroyed); 3′ cloning site none (unknown if destroyed)
  Sequencing primers: 5′ none; 3′ none
Terms and licenses: Academic/Nonprofit Terms; Industry Terms: Not Available to Industry
How to cite: pFX-β-tubulin-mCherry was a gift from Yusuke Ohba (Addgene plasmid # 175829 ; http://n2t.net/addgene:175829 ; RRID:Addgene_175829)
